Addgene plasmid #210457: pWaaV
Purpose: Express waaV under the control of PBAD
Depositing lab: Sébastien Rodrigue. Depositing organization: University of Sherbrooke. Publication: Systematic investigation of recipient cell genetic requirements reveals important surface receptors for conjugative transfer of IncI2 plasmids. Allard N, Collette A, Paquette J, Rodrigue S, Cote JP. Commun Biol. 2023 Nov 16;6(1):1172. doi: 10.1038/s42003-023-05534-2. PubMed 37973843.
Backbone
  Vector backbone: pBAD30
  Backbone manufacturer: Guzman et al. 1995 PMID: 7608087
  Backbone size w/o insert (bp): 4919
  Vector type: Bacterial Expression
Growth in bacteria
  Bacterial resistance: Ampicillin, 100 μg/mL
  Growth temperature: 37°C
  Growth strain: DH5alpha
  Copy number: Low Copy
Gene/Insert
  Gene/Insert name: waaV
  Species: E. coli Nissle (R1-type)
  Promoter: PBAD
  Cloning method: Gibson Cloning
  Sequencing primers: 5′ pBAD_fwd_primer; 3′ pBAD_rev_primer
Terms and licenses: Academic/Nonprofit Terms; Industry Terms: Not Available to Industry
How to cite: pWaaV was a gift from Sébastien Rodrigue (Addgene plasmid # 210457 ; http://n2t.net/addgene:210457 ; RRID:Addgene_210457)
