[The description below was written by a language model from this plasmid's Addgene catalogue record and pLannotate feature annotations shown in this document.]
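Description:
pWaaV is a bacterial expression plasmid built on the pBAD30 backbone that places the waaV gene from E. coli Nissle, a strain with R1-type lipopolysaccharide core, under arabinose-inducible control. The sequenced record is 5,891 nt, consistent with roughly a kilobase of insert assembled by Gibson cloning into the 4,919 bp vector. The plasmid replicates in E. coli from the p15A origin, which gives a low-to-medium copy number and is compatible with ColE1-type plasmids in the same cell. It is selected through the β-lactamase gene (AmpR) driven by its own promoter. An M13 phage origin is also present, allowing single-stranded DNA production with helper phage. The short annotated fragments of ColE1 and RSF origins, bom, CmR, TcR and the tet promoter appear to be remnants of the backbone's parent vectors or partial homology hits rather than functional elements.

The regulatory module consists of araC, transcribed divergently from the araBAD promoter (PBAD). AraC represses the promoter in the absence of L-arabinose and activates it when the sugar is supplied, so expression is tight and titratable. The feature table does not annotate waaV itself. The unannotated stretch between the end of PBAD and the wrap-around to the 5S rRNA segment and the rrnB T1 and T2 terminators is where the insert would lie, with those terminators ending its transcript. No epitope tags or fusions are recorded.

waaV is generally known as a glycosyltransferase of the R1-type LPS outer core. The associated study examined the recipient-cell surface receptors needed for conjugative transfer of IncI2 plasmids. The plasmid was therefore probably used for inducible expression or complementation to test how this LPS core modification affects recipient competence, although the record itself states only the expression purpose.
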