Features (pLannotate 1.2.2; 15 found; start..end, strand, type, name):
      2..117     +  ncRNA          5S rRNA: Accession: RF00001 - 5S ribosomal RNA
    121..207     +  terminator     rrnB T1 terminator: Escherichia coli rrnB; transcription terminator T1 from the E. coli rrnB gene
    299..326     +  terminator     rrnB T2 terminator: transcription terminator T2 from the E. coli rrnB gene
    345..436     +  promoter       AmpR promoter: bla
    437..1297    +  CDS            AmpR: β-lactamase; bla; confers resistance to ampicillin, carbenicillin, and related antibiotics
   1339..1719    +  rep_origin     M13 ori (sequence partly withheld): M13 bacteriophage origin of replication; arrow indicates direction of (+) strand synthesis
   1905..2138    +  rep_origin     ori (fragment): high-copy-number ColE1/pMB1/pBR322/pUC origin of replication
   2350..2495    -  CDS            CmR (fragment): chloramphenicol acetyltransferase; cat; confers resistance to chloramphenicol
   2497..2518    +  misc_feature   bom (fragment): basis of mobility region from pBR322
   2617..2672    -  rep_origin     RSF ori (fragment): Plasmids containing the RSF 1030 origin of replication can be propagated in E. coli cells that contain additional plasmids with compatible origins.
   2760..3305    -  rep_origin     p15A ori: Plasmids containing the medium-copy-number p15A origin of replication can be propagated in E. coli cells that contain a second plasmid with the ColE1 origin.
   3344..3462    -  CDS            TcR (fragment): tetracycline efflux protein; tet; confers resistance to tetracycline
   3472..3490    +  promoter       tet promoter (fragment): E. coli promoter for tetracycline efflux protein gene
   3580..4458    -  CDS            araC: L-arabinose regulatory protein; araC
   4485..4769    +  promoter       araBAD promoter: araBAD; promoter of the L-arabinose operon of E. coli; the araC regulatory gene is transcribed in the opposite direction (Guzman et al., 1995)
>Addgene plasmid #210457 | pWaaV | addgene full sequence | sequence record 416566 | Addgene NGS Result
TGCCTGGCGGCAGTAGCGCGGTGGTCCCACCTGACCCCATGCCGAACTCAGAAGTGAAACGCCGTAGCGC
CGATGGTAGTGTGGGGTCTCCCCATGCGAGAGTAGGGAACTGCCAGGCATCAAATAAAACGAAAGGCTCA
GTCGAAAGACTGGGCCTTTCGTTTTATCTGTTGTTTGTCGGTGAACGCTCTCCTGAGTAGGACAAATCCG
CCGGGAGCGGATTTGAACGTTGCGAAGCAACGGCCCGGAGGGTGGCGGGCAGGACGCCCGCCATAAACTG
CCAGGCATCAAATTAAGCAGAAGGCCATCCTGACGGATGGCCTTTTTGCGTTTCTACAAACTCTTTTGTT
TATTTTTCTAAATACATTCAAATATGTATCCGCTCATGAGACAATAACCCTGATAAATGCTTCAATAATA
TTGAAAAAGGAAGAGTATGAGTATTCAACATTTCCGTGTCGCCCTTATTCCCTTTTTTGCGGCATTTTGC
CTTCCTGTTTTTGCTCACCCAGAAACGCTGGTGAAAGTAAAAGATGCTGAAGATCAGTTGGGTGCACGAG
TGGGTTACATCGAACTGGATCTCAACAGCGGTAAGATCCTTGAGAGTTTTCGCCCCGAAGAACGTTTTCC
AATGATGAGCACTTTTAAAGTTCTGCTATGTGGCGCGGTATTATCCCGTGTTGACGCCGGGCAAGAGCAA
CTCGGTCGCCGCATACACTATTCTCAGAATGACTTGGTTGAGTACTCACCAGTCACAGAAAAGCATCTTA
CGGATGGCATGACAGTAAGAGAATTATGCAGTGCTGCCATAACCATGAGTGATAACACTGCGGCCAACTT
ACTTCTGACAACGATCGGAGGACCGAAGGAGCTAACCGCTTTTTTGCACAACATGGGGGATCATGTAACT
CGCCTTGATCGTTGGGAACCGGAGCTGAATGAAGCCATACCAAACGACGAGCGTGACACCACGATGCCTG
CAGCAATGGCAACAACGTTGCGCAAACTATTAACTGGCGAACTACTTACTCTAGCTTCCCGGCAACAATT
AATAGACTGGATGGAGGCGGATAAAGTTGCAGGACCACTTCTGCGCTCGGCCCTTCCGGCTGGCTGGTTT
ATTGCTGATAAATCTGGAGCCGGTGAGCGTGGGTCTCGCGGTATCATTGCAGCACTGGGGCCAGATGGTA
AGCCCTCCCGTATCGTAGTTATCTACACGACGGGGAGTCAGGCAACTATGGATGAACGAAATAGACAGAT
CGCTGAGATAGGTGCCTCACTGATTAAGCATTGGTAACTGTCAGACCAAGTTTACTCATATATACTTTAG
ATTGATT
[125 nt withheld, positions 1338-1462]
C
[141 nt withheld, positions 1464-1604]
CCTTTGACGTTGGAGTCCACGTTCTTT
[37 nt withheld, positions 1632-1668]
ACCCTATCTCGGGCTATTCTTTTGATTTATAAGGGATTTTGCCGATTTCGGCCTATTGGTTAAAAAATGA
GCTGATTTAACAAAAATTTAACGCGAATTTTAACAAAATATTAACGTTTACAATTTAAAAGGATCTAGGT
GAAGATCCTTTTTGATAATCTCATGACCAAAATCCCTTAACGTGAGTTTTCGTTCCACTGAGCGTCAGAC
CCCGTAGAAAAGATCAAAGGATCTTCTTGAGATCCTTTTTTTCTGCGCGTAATCTGCTGCTTGCAAACAA
AAAAACCACCGCTACCAGCGGTGGTTTGTTTGCCGGATCAAGAGCTACCAACTCTTTTTCCGAAGGTAAC
TGGCTTCAGCAGAGCGCAGATACCAAATACTGTCCTTCTAGTGTAGCCGTAGTTAGGCCACCACTTCAAG
AACTCTGTAGCACCGCCTACATACCTCGCTCTGCTAATCCTGTTACCAGTCAGGCATTTGAGAAGCACAC
GGTCACACTGCTTCCGGTAGTCAATAAACCGGTAAACCAGCAATAGACATAAGCGGCTATTTAACGACCC
TGCCCTGAACCGACGACCGGGTCGAATTTGCTTTCGAATTTCTGCCATTCATCCGCTTATTATCACTTAT
TCAGGCGTAGCAACCAGGCGTTTAAGGGCACCAATAACTGCCTTAAAAAAATTACGCCCCGCCCTGCCAC
TCATCGCAGTACTGTTGTAATTCATTAAGCATTCTGCCGACATGGAAGCCATCACAAACGGCATGATGAA
CCTGAATCGCCAGCGGCATCAGCACCTTGTCGCCTTGCGTATAATATTTGCCCATGGCTAGCGGAGTGTA
TACTGGCTTACTATGTTGGCACTGATGAGGGTGTCAGTGAAGTGCTTCATGTGGCAGGAGAAAAAAGGCT
GCACCGGTGCGTCAGCAGAATATGTGATACAGGATATATTCCGCTTCCTCGCTCACTGACTCGCTACGCT
CGGTCGTTCGACTGCGGCGAGCGGAAATGGCTTACGAACGGGGCGGAGATTTCCTGGAAGATGCCAGGAA
GATACTTAACAGGGAAGTGAGAGGGCCGCGGCAAAGCCGTTTTTCCATAGGCTCCGCCCCCCTGACAAGC
ATCACGAAATCTGACGCTCAAATCAGTGGTGGCGAAACCCGACAGGACTATAAAGATACCAGGCGTTTCC
CCCTGGCGGCTCCCTCGTGCGCTCTCCTGTTCCTGCCTTTCGGTTTACCGGTGTCATTCCGCTGTTATGG
CCGCGTTTGTCTCATTCCACGCCTGACACTCAGTTCCGGGTAGGCAGTTCGCTCCAAGCTGGACTGTATG
CACGAACCCCCCGTTCAGTCCGACCGCTGCGCCTTATCCGGTAACTATCGTCTTGAGTCCAACCCGGAAA
GACATGCAAAAGCACCACTGGCAGCAGCCACTGGTAATTGATTTAGAGGAGTTAGTCTTGAAGTCATGCG
CCGGTTAAGGCTAAACTGAAAGGACAAGTTTTGGTGACTGCGCTCCTCCAAGCCAGTTACCTCGGTTCAA
AGAGTTGGTAGCTCAGAGAACCTTCGAAAAACCGCCCTGCAAGGCGGTTTTTTCGTTTTCAGAGCAAGAG
ATTACGCGCAGACCAAAACGATCTCAAGAAGATCATCTTATTAATCAGATAAAATATTTCTAGGATCATG
AGCCCGAAGTGGCGAGCCCGATCTTCCCCATCGGTGATGTCGGCGATATAGGCGCCAGCAACCGCACCTG
TGGCGCCGGTGATGCCGGCCACGATGCGTCCGGCGTAGAGGATCTGCTCATGTTTGACAGCTTATCATCG
ATGCATAATGTGCCTGTCAAATGGACGAAGCAGGGATTCTGCAAACCCTATGCTACTCCGTCAAGCCGTC
AATTGTCTGATTCGTTACCAATTATGACAACTTGACGGCTACATCATTCACTTTTTCTTCACAACCGGCA
CGGAACTCGCTCGGGCTGGCCCCGGTGCATTTTTTAAATACCCGCGAGAAATAGAGTTGATCGTCAAAAC
CAACATTGCGACCGACGGTGGCGATAGGCATCCGGGTGGTGCTCAAAAGCAGCTTCGCCTGGCTGATACG
TTGGTCCTCGCGCCAGCTTAAGACGCTAATCCCTAACTGCTGGCGGAAAAGATGTGACAGACGCGACGGC
GACAAGCAAACATGCTGTGCGACGCTGGCGATATCAAAATTGCTGTCTGCCAGGTGATCGCTGATGTACT
GACAAGCCTCGCGTACCCGATTATCCATCGGTGGATGGAGCGACTCGTTAATCGCTTCCATGCGCCGCAG
TAACAATTGCTCAAGCAGATTTATCGCCAGCAGCTCCGAATAGCGCCCTTCCCCTTGCCCGGCGTTAATG
ATTTGCCCAAACAGGTCGCTGAAATGCGGCTGGTGCGCTTCATCCGGGCGAAAGAACCCCGTATTGGCAA
ATATTGACGGCCAGTTAAGCCATTCATGCCAGTAGGCGCGCGGACGAAAGTAAACCCACTGGTGATACCA
TTCGCGAGCCTCCGGATGACGACCGTAGTGATGAATCTCTCCTGGCGGGAACAGCAAAATATCACCCGGT
CGGCAAACAAATTCTCGTCCCTGATTTTTCACCACCCCCTGACCGCGAATGGTGAGATTGAGAATATAAC
CTTTCATTCCCAGCGGTCGGTCGATAAAAAAATCGAGATAACCGTTGGCCTCAATCGGCGTTAAACCCGC
CACCAGATGGGCATTAAACGAGTATCCCGGCAGCAGGGGATCATTTTGCGCTTCAGCCATACTTTTCATA
CTCCCGCCATTCAGAGAAGAAACCAATTGTCCATATTGCATCAGACATTGCCGTCACTGCGTCTTTTACT
GGCTCTTCTCGCTAACCAAACCGGTAACCCCGCTTATTAAAAGCATTCTGTAACAAAGCGGGACCAAAGC
CATGACAAAAACGCGTAACAAAAGTGTCTATAATCACGGCAGAAAAGTCCACATTGATTATTTGCACGGC
GTCACACTTTGCTATGCCATAGCATTTTTATCCATAAGATTAGCGGATCCTACCTGACGCTTTTTATCGC
AACTCTCTACTGTTTCTCCATACCCGTTTTTTTGGGCTAGCGAATTCGAGCTCTAGGAGGCAAAAATGAG
CAATGATTACCCTTTAGTATCCATAATAATACCGACGTATAATTCATCTGATTACATTACTGAAACTCTA
ACGAAATTAGAAAAACAAACTTACCCAAATTTTGAAATTGTTATTGTTAATGATGGTTCTAAAGATAACA
CATCAAGTGTTTTGAGAGAGTATGGGTTAACCCACTCTCGATTAATTATTATCAATAAAGAAAATGGCGG
TGTTTCGTCTGCCAGGAATACAGGTATCCGCAAGGCGCAAGGACAGTTTATATGTTTTATGGATGATGAT
GATGAGATAGATCCTAACTATCTGCTGAAGATGTATTCCAGACAACATGAGACGGGAGGGGATGCGATTT
ATTGTGGGCTTTATGGCCATCATATAAAAAATGGTGTTACTTACTCACCTATAAATACAGATTTTAATGA
AGGGTCTTTACTTTTCGATTTTTTTTATAAAAAGGTCAGATTCCATATAGGATGCTTGTTTATAAGAAAA
CAACTCCTGGAAGATAATAATCTTTTTTTTGATGAAGATTTACGACTAGGAGAAGATCTGGATTTTATCT
ATCGACTGCTAATTACATGCGATATGTATGCGGTTCCATATTATATGTATAAGCATAACTATAGAGAAAA
TTCCTTAATGAACTCATGTAGAACCATCACTCATTATCGACATGAGTCATTTGCGCACGAAAGAATCTAC
TCTTCTGTGATGCAGTTATACAAAGGTAACCGGAAAGAAGAAATTCATACATTATTGAGTAAAAATAGAA
CTTATCATAAAACTCGTTATTTATGGAATGTTCTACTTAATGGCGATTTTGAATTATTAAATCAATTAGT
TGAAAGCAATGAAAAAGAATTGAAAGATTGTAATCTTCTTGGCAAGAGAGATAAGAGGCGAGCAAAGATA
TTAGCATCAAAAAACTATATTCTCTGGAGGATGGTAAGACTGGTAAATAGAAAAAAGAATAAACGTTAGG
CATGCAAGCTTGGCTGTTTTGGCGGATGAGAGAAGATTTTCAGCCTGATACAGATTAAATCAGAACGCAG
AAGCGGTCTGATAAAACAGAATT
